Addgene plasmid #90155: pT2-cryR;mafbbCE1-P1Egfp
Purpose: contains mafbb enhancer sequence, and mafbb specific gene promoter driving expression of eGFP
Depositing lab: Nathan Lawson. Depositing organization: University of Massachusetts, Worcester. Publication: Robust Identification of Developmentally Active Endothelial Enhancers in Zebrafish Using FANS-Assisted ATAC-Seq. Quillien A, Abdalla M, Yu J, Ou J, Zhu LJ, Lawson ND. Cell Rep. 2017 Jul 18;20(3):709-720. doi: 10.1016/j.celrep.2017.06.070. PubMed 28723572.
Backbone
  Vector backbone: pDESTtol2pACrymCherry
  Backbone manufacturer: Addgene
  Vector type: Bacterial Expression
Growth in bacteria
  Bacterial resistance: Ampicillin, 100 μg/mL
  Growth temperature: 37°C
  Growth strain: DH5alpha
  Copy number: High Copy
Gene/Insert
  Gene/Insert name: mafbbE1P1Egfp
  Species: D. rerio (zebrafish)
  Tag / fusion protein: EGFP (C terminal on insert)
  Cloning method: Gateway Cloning
Terms and licenses: Academic/Nonprofit Terms; Industry Terms: Not Available to Industry
How to cite: pT2-cryR;mafbbCE1-P1Egfp was a gift from Nathan Lawson (Addgene plasmid # 90155 ; http://n2t.net/addgene:90155 ; RRID:Addgene_90155)
