[The description below was written by a language model from this plasmid's Addgene catalogue record and pLannotate feature annotations shown in this document.]
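Description:
pT2-cryR;mafbbCE1-P1Egfp is a 7.7 kb Tol2 transposon-based reporter plasmid for zebrafish transgenesis, assembled by multisite Gateway cloning into the pDESTtol2pACrymCherry destination backbone. Although catalogued as a bacterial expression vector, its bacterial elements serve only for propagation: a high-copy ColE1/pUC origin and an ampicillin resistance gene (β-lactamase with its own promoter), together with an M13 origin fragment and pBluescript-derived remnants (lac promoter/operator, T3 promoter, partial polylinker). The Tol2 arms are not annotated as such in the feature table. The fragment matched to medaka tyrosinase probably reflects genomic sequence carried along with Tol2, which was originally found in that locus, but this is an inference rather than something the record states.

The payload sits between Gateway recombination scars. The segment between attB4 and attB1 corresponds in position to the 5′ entry element, presumably the zebrafish mafbb enhancer (CE1). The unannotated stretch between attB1 and the EGFP coding sequence is where the mafbb gene-specific promoter (P1) would be expected. EGFP is followed by a short polylinker and then by the attB2 and attB3 sites. An SV40 poly(A) signal lies just beyond these sites but is annotated on the opposite strand, so the record does not clearly show how the EGFP transcript is terminated. A separate mCherry cassette with its own SV40 poly(A) lies on the reverse strand. The backbone and plasmid names suggest a crystallin promoter driving lens expression as a marker of transgene carriage, but that promoter is not annotated. The design lets enhancer activity be read out as green fluorescence independently of the red marker, in keeping with its use to validate candidate endothelial enhancers identified by chromatin accessibility profiling.
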