Features (pLannotate 1.2.2; 23 found; start..end, strand, type, name):
    668..688     +  protein_bind   attB4: mutant version of attB; core recombination site for the Gateway® BP reaction BP Clonase™
   1204..1224    +  protein_bind   attB1: mutant version of attB; core recombination site for the Gateway® BP reaction BP Clonase™
   1764..2480    +  CDS            EGFP: EGFP is a basic (constitutively fluorescent) green fluorescent protein published in 1996, derived from Aequorea victoria. It is reported to be a rapidly-maturing weak dimer with moderate acid sensitivity.
   2481..2546    +  misc_feature   MCS: multiple cloning site
   2570..2590    -  protein_bind   attB2: mutant version of attB; core recombination site for the Gateway® BP reaction BP Clonase™
   2617..2637    -  protein_bind   attB3: mutant version of attB; core recombination site for the Gateway® BP reaction BP Clonase™
   2641..2661    +  CDS            lacZα (fragment): LacZα fragment of β-galactosidase; lacZ fragment
   2677..2811    -  polyA_signal   SV40 poly(A) signal: SV40 polyadenylation signal
   2834..2917    -  CDS            large T antigen (fragment): large T antigen from SV40 (simian virus 40)
   3483..3523    -  misc_feature   MCS (fragment): pBluescript multiple cloning site
   3536..3554    -  promoter       T3 promoter: promoter for bacteriophage T3 RNA polymerase
   3599..3615    -  protein_bind   lac operator: The lac repressor binds to the lac operator to inhibit transcription in E. coli. This inhibition can be relieved by adding lactose or isopropyl-β-D-thiogalactopyranoside (IPTG). lac repressor encoded by lacI
   3623..3653    -  promoter       lac promoter: promoter for the E. coli lac operon
   3668..3689    -  protein_bind   CAP binding site: CAP binding activates transcription in the presence of cAMP. E. coli catabolite activator protein
   3702..3794    -  CDS            lacI (fragment): lac repressor; lacI; The lac repressor binds to the lac operator to inhibit transcription in E. coli. This inhibition can be relieved by adding lactose or isopropyl-β-D-thiogalactopyranoside (IPTG).
   3977..4565    -  rep_origin     ori: high-copy-number ColE1/pMB1/pBR322/pUC origin of replication
   4736..5596    -  CDS            AmpR: β-lactamase; bla; confers resistance to ampicillin, carbenicillin, and related antibiotics
   5597..5701    -  promoter       AmpR promoter: bla
   5727..5948    -  rep_origin     M13 ori (fragment) (sequence partly withheld): M13 bacteriophage origin of replication; arrow indicates direction of (+) strand synthesis
   5948..6235    +  CDS            tyr (fragment) (sequence partly withheld): TYRO_ORYLA - Also known as tyro. Experimental evidence at transcript level: Swiss-Prot protein existence level 2. This is a copper-containing oxidase that functions in the formation of pigments such as melanins and other polyphenolic compounds. From Oryzias latipes (Japanese rice fish) (Japanese killifish).
   6777..6898    -  polyA_signal   SV40 poly(A) signal: SV40 polyadenylation signal
   6921..7004    -  CDS            large T antigen (fragment): large T antigen from SV40 (simian virus 40)
   7024..7731    -  CDS            mCherry: mCherry is a basic (constitutively fluorescent) red fluorescent protein published in 2004, derived from Discosoma sp.. It is reported to be a very rapidly-maturing monomer with low acid sensitivity.
>Addgene plasmid #90155 | pT2-cryR;mafbbCE1-P1Egfp | addgene full sequence | sequence record 178876 | Addgene NGS Result
GTCAGACCTGGTAACTCCTTACTGTAACTTATTGCACCTGATGAACAAAAGATGTGAACTGAACGCAAGT
AGGAGGCTAATAGAGGCTAGTACAGTACAAAGATCCCCAAATGATGTGTGCCGGCCTTAGTGGAGGCAGA
CCCCTGGTTATATACCTGTGCTGCAGAAAGAGGGGCTTACAAATGGATCTCTCTGGAATGGCATTATCTC
ATGGTGGGAACAGTGTTGTCAGCAGAATCAGCGGGGTGGACTCTGACCTGAGAATGACAGTCTAGCACTG
AATGGCTCAGACAATACTCTTGTGGCCAACTATCACCGGAAAATAAGTGCCTGCCAAAACAAACCAGACC
AGATGAAGCTACATGGCTGTAGAACGTCAGTATTTAATGTGTTGTGGCCACTTGGTTCACCAGATTTAAG
AGCTAATTTTTTTAAATATCACAGATAATCAATCGCTTTTTTTTTTCTTGACTGAAAAGCTTAGACTGGA
AAATTCTTTGAAAAAGTTTGCACTACAGAAAATAAATACATAACATCCTGCACTGAATGCACACTATTAA
TAGAAAAGAGAGCATTATTGTAGGAAATGTATTGTATATGTACATTCTGTGCATTTCACAATTTTCTCGA
GCAGGAAACAGCTATGACCATGATTACGCCAAGCTATCAACTTTGTATAGAAAAGTTGTTGTCGGTCGTC
CACACTGTCTGCTATAGGAACCCGAGCAACTCCAGTTCAGTTTGACCACTAAACTGAGTCAAAAGTGTCT
GATCTCTGAAGCAGAACTCGGCTGGTCAGAACTGGTCTGTTCTTGCTTCTCAGGCTGTTTTCTAGGGTGG
ATAATACCAGTGTCCTCTGTCTCTCTCAGCCTTCACGTGAACAGCAGCGGCCGTGTGGCAGTGAGGATGG
ATGGGGATATATGGAGCTTCCTCTTTCACTTCCTAAATAGGGGTCTGGTCAAGTGACTCTGGTGGAGAGT
GAGGGGAGATGAAGTGAAGGAATGCAATGCGGCCGCAGGCTTTGTGGTTTCCGTTCAGGATGTCCACTTG
TTTCTGTGTTTCGAGCTCTGACAGCTTGTGGGGGTGTTTGTGATTCATTTGTGATTTACTGTTTCACAAG
AACATTCAATCAGTGAACCGACTCAGTTTGAGTAAGATCTGCTACTGCTTTTAATATGATGCTATGAGGT
GATGTAGTGCTGCCAAGTTTGTACAAAAAAGCAGGCTCGCTATTAATTTTATGTGAAAATACAAGGAAAT
AAACTTTCACCCAAACTAATCCTGTAATGCTTGTCACTGAAGAAATAAAATCTTAAATGGCCTTATAGAG
TTGGTCAGTTATCAGCATTTGTTCATTTTTTATTCTTAAAAACGTACACATTAGGCTTGATAAAACAAAT
TATATATTTTTTTAAATATTGACATACTTAATTTAACATTATTATTATTATCGGATATCAGAAACGGGGA
AACTTTGACGGGTTTTCTTTAGAGTTTTAGATTTGTACATTTGAAGTGTGTTTTGGTGCGACTGACAGCT
GTGATAGGGCGGAGGGCGTGGCCTCACTGCGCGGCTGCTTTTAAAGCAGCGTGATTTACTTTCTTTTCAA
CATACATCCTGCGCTTGTCACCGAGAGACCACCCGAAGCTAAAAAGCGACGACAAACAGGCTAATAGTTT
AAGAGGGAGGTTGGAAGAGCACATCCAGCTTGATTCAGAACTGGAGGAATTGTGTTTTCCCCCCTGAACT
TTAATTCGCCACCATGGTGAGCAAGGGCGAGGAGCTGTTCACCGGGGTGGTGCCCATCCTGGTCGAGCTG
GACGGCGACGTAAACGGCCACAAGTTCAGCGTGTCCGGCGAGGGCGAGGGCGATGCCACCTACGGCAAGC
TGACCCTGAAGTTCATCTGCACCACCGGCAAGCTGCCCGTGCCCTGGCCCACCCTCGTGACCACCCTGAC
CTACGGCGTGCAGTGCTTCAGCCGCTACCCCGACCACATGAAGCAGCACGACTTCTTCAAGTCCGCCATG
CCCGAAGGCTACGTCCAGGAGCGCACCATCTTCTTCAAGGACGACGGCAACTACAAGACCCGCGCCGAGG
TGAAGTTCGAGGGCGACACCCTGGTGAACCGCATCGAGCTGAAGGGCATCGACTTCAAGGAGGACGGCAA
CATCCTGGGGCACAAGCTGGAGTACAACTACAACAGCCACAACGTCTATATCATGGCCGACAAGCAGAAG
AACGGCATCAAGGTGAACTTCAAGATCCGCCACAACATCGAGGACGGCAGCGTGCAGCTCGCCGACCACT
ACCAGCAGAACACCCCCATCGGCGACGGCCCCGTGCTGCTGCCCGACAACCACTACCTGAGCACCCAGTC
CGCCCTGAGCAAAGACCCCAACGAGAAGCGCGATCACATGGTCCTGCTGGAGTTCGTGACCGCCGCCGGG
ATCACTCTCGGCATGGACGAGCTGTACAAGTCCGGACTCAGATCTCGAGCTCAAGCTTCGAATTCTGCAG
TCGACGGTACCGCGGGCCCGGGATCCACCGGATCTAGATAACTGATACCCAGCTTTCTTGTACAAAGTGG
GGCGCGCCTACGTAACTAGTCTCGAGCAACTTTATTATACATAGTTGATAATTCACTGGCCGTCGTTTTA
CGGTACCATCGATGATGATCCAGACATGATAAGATACATTGATGAGTTTGGACAAACCACAACTAGAATG
CAGTGAAAAAAATGCTTTATTTGTGAAATTTGTGATGCTATTGCTTTATTTGTAACCATTATAAGCTGCA
ATAAACAAGTTAACAACAACAATTGCATTCATTTTATGTTTCAGGTTCAGGGGGAGGTGTGGGAGGTTTT
TTAAAGCAAGTAAAACCTCTACAAATGTGGTATGGCTGATTATGATCCTCTAGATCAGATCTGCGAAGAT
ACGGCCACGGGTGCTCTTGATCCTGTGGCTGATTTTGGACTGTGCTGCTCGCAGCTGCTGATGAATCACA
TACTTCCTCCATTTTCTTCCACTGATTGACTGTTATAATTTCCCTAATTTCCAGGTCAAGGTGCTGTGCA
TTGTGGTAATAGATGTGACATGACGTCACTTCCAAAGGACCAATGAACATGTCTGACCAATTTCATATAA
TGTGAAAACGATTTTCATAGGCAGAATAAATAACATTTAAATTAAACTGGGCATCAGCGCAATTCAATTG
GTTTGGTAATAGCAAGGGAAAATAGAATGAAGTGATCTCCAAAAAATAAGTACTTTTTGACTGTAAATAA
AATTGTAAGGAGTAAAAAGTACTTTTTTTTCTAAAAAAATGTAATTAAGTAAAAGTAAAAGTATTGATTT
TTAATTGTACTCAAGTAAAGTAAAAATCCCCAAAAATAATACTTAAGTACAGTAATCAAGTAAAATTACT
CAAGTACTTTACACCTCTGGTTCTTGACCCCCTACCTTCAGCAAGCCCAGCAGATCCACTAGTTCTAGAG
CGGCCGCCACCGCGGTGGAGCTCCAGCTTTTGTTCCCTTTAGTGAGGGTTAATTGCGCGCTTGGCGTAAT
CATGGTCATAGCTGTTTCCTGTGTGAAATTGTTATCCGCTCACAATTCCACACAACATACGAGCCGGAAG
CATAAAGTGTAAAGCCTGGGGTGCCTAATGAGTGAGCTAACTCACATTAATTGCGTTGCGCTCACTGCCC
GCTTTCCAGTCGGGAAACCTGTCGTGCCAGCTGCATTAATGAATCGGCCAACGCGCGGGGAGAGGCGGTT
TGCGTATTGGGCGCTCTTCCGCTTCCTCGCTCACTGACTCGCTGCGCTCGGTCGTTCGGCTGCGGCGAGC
GGTATCAGCTCACTCAAAGGCGGTAATACGGTTATCCACAGAATCAGGGGATAACGCAGGAAAGAACATG
TGAGCAAAAGGCCAGCAAAAGGCCAGGAACCGTAAAAAGGCCGCGTTGCTGGCGTTTTTCCATAGGCTCC
GCCCCCCTGACGAGCATCACAAAAATCGACGCTCAAGTCAGAGGTGGCGAAACCCGACAGGACTATAAAG
ATACCAGGCGTTTCCCCCTGGAAGCTCCCTCGTGCGCTCTCCTGTTCCGACCCTGCCGCTTACCGGATAC
CTGTCCGCCTTTCTCCCTTCGGGAAGCGTGGCGCTTTCTCATAGCTCACGCTGTAGGTATCTCAGTTCGG
TGTAGGTCGTTCGCTCCAAGCTGGGCTGTGTGCACGAACCCCCCGTTCAGCCCGACCGCTGCGCCTTATC
CGGTAACTATCGTCTTGAGTCCAACCCGGTAAGACACGACTTATCGCCACTGGCAGCAGCCACTGGTAAC
AGGATTAGCAGAGCGAGGTATGTAGGCGGTGCTACAGAGTTCTTGAAGTGGTGGCCTAACTACGGCTACA
CTAGAAGAACAGTATTTGGTATCTGCGCTCTGCTGAAGCCAGTTACCTTCGGAAAAAGAGTTGGTAGCTC
TTGATCCGGCAAACAAACCACCGCTGGTAGCGGTGGTTTTTTTGTTTGCAAGCAGCAGATTACGCGCAGA
AAAAAAGGATCTCAAGAAGATCCTTTGATCTTTTCTACGGGGTCTGACGCTCAGTGGAACGAAAACTCAC
GTTAAGGCATTTTGGTCATGAGATTATCAAAAAGGATCTTCACCTAGATCCTTTTAAATTAAAAATGAAG
TTTTAAATCAATCTAAAGTATATATGAGTAAACTTGGTCTGACAGTTACCAATGCTTAATCAGTGAGGCA
CCTATCTCAGCGATCTGTCTATTTCGTTCATCCATAGTTGCCTGACTCCCCGTCGTGTAGATAACTACGA
TACGGGAGGGCTTACCATCTGGCCCCAGTGCTGCAATGATACCGCGAGACCCACGCTCACCGGCTCCAGA
TTTATCAGCAATAAACCAGCCAGCCGGAAGGGCCGAGCGCAGAAGTGGTCCTGCAACTTTATCCGCCTCC
ATCCAGTCTATTAATTGTTGCCGGGAAGCTAGAGTAAGTAGTTCGCCAGTTAATAGTTTGCGCAACGTTG
TTGCCATTGCTACAGGCATCGTGGTGTCACGCTCGTCGTTTGGTATGGCTTCATTCAGCTCCGGTTCCCA
ACGATCAAGGCGAGTTACATGATCCCCCATGTTGTGCAAAAAAGCGGTTAGCTCCTTCGGTCCTCCGATC
GTTGTCAGAAGTAAGTTGGCCGCAGTGTTATCACTCATGGTTATGGCAGCACTGCATAATTCTCTTACTG
TCATGCCATCCGTAAGATGCTTTTCTGTGACTGGTGAGTACTCAACCAAGTCATTCTGAGAATAGTGTAT
GCGGCGACCGAGTTGCTCTTGCCCGGCGTCAATACGGGATAATACCGCGCCACATAGCAGAACTTTAAAA
GTGCTCATCATTGGAAAACGTTCTTCGGGGCGAAAACTCTCAAGGATCTTACCGCTGTTGAGATCCAGTT
CGATGTAACCCACTCGTGCACCCAACTGATCTTCAGCATCTTTTACTTTCACCAGCGTTTCTGGGTGAGC
AAAAACAGGAAGGCAAAATGCCGCAAAAAAGGGAATAAGGGCGACACGGAAATGTTGAATACTCATACTC
TTCCTTTTTCAATATTATTGAAGCATTTATCAGGGTTATTGTCTCATGAGCGGATACATATTTGAATGTA
TTTAGAAAAATAAACAAATAGGGGTTCCGCGCACATTTCCCCGAAAAGTGCCACCTAAATTGTAAGCGTT
AATATTTTGTTAAAATTCGCGTTAAATTTTTGTTAAATCAGCTCATTTTTTAACCAATAGGCCGAAATCG
GCAAAATCCCTTATAAATCAAAAGAATAGACCGAGATAGGGT
[37 nt withheld, positions 5853-5889]
AAAGAACGTGGACTCCAACGTCAAAGG
[32 nt withheld, positions 5917-5948]
GCTGGCTAAGAACTCATCAGCCTCCCCGGTCCATCTACCCACGTACCAATGCACCAATTGGCCACAATGA
CGGCTACTACATGGTGCCATTCCTTCCTCTTTATAGGAATGGAGACTACCTCCTGTCCAACAATGCTCTT
GGATACGAGTACGCCTACCTGTTGGACCCAGGTCATTGCACAACACCAGAAATGCCCTCTGATCTGCAAA
AGACGTGAATATCTGTTCAGACACCCATATCCACTCTGTTCCACACAGGTCAGAGGTTTGTCCAGGAGTT
CTTGACAGAGGTGTAAAAAGTACTCAAAAATTTTACTCAAGTGAAAGTACAAGTACTTAGGGAAAATTTT
ACTCAATTAAAAGTAAAAGTATCTGGCTAGAATCTTACTTGAGTAAAAGTAAAAAAGTACTCCATTAAAA
TTGTACTTGAGTATTAAGGAAGTAAAAGTAAAAGCAAGAAAGAAAACTAGAGATTCTTGTTTAAGCTTTT
AATCTCAAAAAACATTAAATGAAATGCATACAAGGTTTTATCCTGCTTTAGAACTGTTTGTATTTAATTA
TCAAACTATAAGACAGACAATCTAATGCCAGTACACGCTACTCAAAGTTGTAAAACCTCAGATTTAACTT
CAGTAGAAGCTGATTCTCAAAATTGTTAGTGTCAAGCCTAGCTCTTTTGGGGCTGAAAAGCAATCCTGCA
GTGCTGAAAAGCCTCTCACAGGCAGCCGATGCGGGAAGAGGTGTATTAGTCTTGATAGAGAGGCTGCAAA
TAGCAGGAAACGTGAGCAGAGACTCCCTGGTGTCTGAAACACAGGCCCATTTACGCCTTAAGATACATTG
ATGAGTTTGGACAAACCACAACTAGAATGCAGTGAAAAAAATGCTTTATTTGTGAAATTTGTGATGCTAT
TGCTTTATTTGTAACCATTATAAGCTGCAATAAACAAGTTAACAACAACAATTGCATTCATTTTATGTTT
CAGGTTCAGGGGGAGGTGTGGGAGGTTTTTTAAAGCAAGTAAAACCTCTACAAATGTGGTATGGCTGATT
ATGATCTAGAGTCGCGGCCGCTTTACTTGTACAGCTCGTCCATGCCGCCGGTGGAGTGGTGGCCCTCGGC
GCGCTCGTACTGTTCCACGATGGTGTAGTCCTCGTTGTGGGAGGTGATGTCCAGCTTGATGTTGACGTTG
TAGGCGCCGGGCAGCTGCACGGGCTTCTTGGCCTTGTAGGTGGTCTTGACCTCGGCGTCGTAGTGGCCGC
CGTCCTTCAGCTTCAGCCTCTGCTTGATCTCGCCCTTCAGGGCGCCGTCCTCGGGGTACATCCGCTCGGA
GGAGGCCTCCCAGCCCATGGTCTTCTTCTGCATTACGGGGCCGTCGGAGGGGAAGTTGGTGCCGCGCAGC
TTCACCTTGTAGATGAACTCGCCGTCCTGCAGGGAGGAGTCCTGGGTCACGGTCACCACGCCGCCGTCCT
CGAAGTTCATCACGCGCTCCCACTTGAAGCCCTCGGGGAAGGACAGCTTCAAGTAGTCGGGGATGTCGGC
GGGGTGCTTCACGTAGGCCTTGGAGCCGTACATGAACTGAGGGGACAGGATGTCCCAGGCGAAGGGCAGG
GGGCCGCCCTTGGTCACCTTCAGCTTGGCGGTCTGGGTGCCCTCGTAGGGGCGGCCCTCGCCCTCGCCCT
CGATCTCGAACTCGTGGCCGTTCACGGAGCCCTCCATGTGCACCTTGAAGCGCATGAACTCCTTGATGAT
GGCCATGTTGTCATCCTCGCCCTTGCTCACCATGGTGGCGACCGGTAAT
